>Addgene plasmid #56218 | mIFP-EB3-7 | depositor partial sequence | sequence record 87117 | insert sequence
GGACTCAGATCTCGAGCTCAAGCTTCGAATTCTGCAGTCGACTGCCACCATGGCCGTCAATGTGTACTCC
ACATCTGTGACCAGTGAAAATCTGAGTCGCCATGATATGCTTGCATGGGTCAACGACTCCCTGCACCTCA
ACTATACCAAGATAGAACAGCTTTGTTCAGGGGCAGCCTACTGCCAGTTCATGGACATGCTCTTCCCCGG
CTGTGTGCACTTGAGGAAAGTGAAGTTCCAGGCCAAACTAGAGCATGAATACATCCACAACTTCAAGGTG
CTGCAAGCAGCTTTCAAGAAGATGGGTGTTGACAAAATCATTCCTGTAGAGAAATTAGTGAAAGGAAAAT
TCCAAGATAATTTTGAGTTTATTCAGTGGTTTAAGAAATTCTTTGACGCAAACTATGATGGAAAGGATTA
CAACCCTCTGCTGGCGCGGCAGGGCCAGGACGTAGCGCCACCTCCTAACCCAGGTGATCAGATCTTCAAC
AAATCCAAGAAACTCATTGGCACAGCAGTTCCACAGAGGACGTCCCCCACAGGCCCAAAAAACATGCAGA
CCTCTGGCCGGCTGAGCAATGTGGCCCCCCCCTGCATTCTCCGGAAGAATCCTCCATCAGCCCGAAATGG
CGGCCATGAGACTGATGCCCAAATTCTTGAACTCAACCAACAGCTGGTGGACTTGAAGCTGACAGTGGAT
GGGCTGGAGAAGGAACGTGACTTCTACTTCAGCAAACTTCGTGACATCGAGCTCATCTGCCAGGAGCATG
AAAGTGAAAACAGCCCTGTTATCTCAGGCATCATTGGCATCCTCTATGCCACAGAGGAAGGATTCGCACC
CCCTGAGGACGATGAGATTGAAGAGCATCAACAAGAAGACCAGGACGAGTACCTGGATCCACCGGTCGCC
ACCATGTCGGTACCGCTGACTACCTCAGCATTCGGCCACGCGTTTCTGGCTAACTGTGAACGCGAGCAGA
TCCACCTGGCGGGCTCCATTCAGCCGCACGGTATCCTGCTGGCTGTGAAAGAGCCGGACAACGTGGTGAT
CCAGGCTTCTATTAACGCTGCGGAGTTCCTGAACACCAACTCTGTTGTTGGCCGTCCGCTGCGTGACCTG
GGCGGCGATCTGCCTTTGCAGATCCTGCCGCACCTGAACGGCCCGCTGCACCTGGCTCCGATGACCCTGC
GTTGTACCGTGGGTTCTCCGCCGCGTCGTGTGGACTGTACCATTCATCGTCCGTCTAACGGCGGCCTGAT
CGTAGAACTGGAACCAGCAACCAAGACCACTAACATTGCGCCGGCTCTGGACGGTGCGTTTCATCGTATC
ACTTCTTCATCCTCCCTGATGGGCCTGTGTGACGAAACCGCGACTATTATCCGTGAGATTACTGGCTACG
ACCGTGTGATGGTAGTACGTTTCGATGAAGAGGGTAATGGCGAAATTCTGTCCGAACGTCGTCGTGCGGA
CCTGGAAGCGTTCCTGGGTAACCGCTACCCGGCGTCTACTATTCCGCAGATCGCTCGTCGCCTGTACGAA
CATAACCGTGTTCGCCTGCTGGTAGATGTGAACTATACTCCGGTTCCGCTACAGCCGCGCATCAGCCCGC
TGAACGGTCGTGATCTGGATATGTCCCTGTCTTGCCTGCGCTCTATGTCCCCGATCCACCAGAAATACAT
GCAGGACATGGGCGTTGGCGCGACCCTGGTTTGCTCTCTGATGGTGTCTGGTCGTCTGTGGGGTCTGATC
GCTTGCCACCACTACGAACCGCGCTTCGTTCCGTTCCACATTCGCGCTGCTGGCGAAGCGCTGGCGGAAA
CTTGTGCGATCCGCATCGCGACGCTGGAGAGCTTTGCACAGTCTCAGTCCAAATGAGCGGCCGCGACTCT
AGATCATAATCAGCCATACCACAT
