>Addgene plasmid #56218 | mIFP-EB3-7 | addgene partial sequence | sequence record 131798 | CMV-F 5'-CGCAAATGGGCGGTAGGCGTG-3'
ACCGTCAGATCCGCTAGCGCTACCGGACTCAGATCTCGAGCTCAAGCTTCGAATTCTGCAGTCGACTGCC
ACCATGGCCGTCAATGTGTACTCCACATCTGTGACCAGTGAAAATCTGAGTCGCCATGATATGCTTGCAT
GGGTCAACGACTCCCTGCACCTCAACTATACCAAGATAGAACAGCTTTGTTCAGGGGCAGCCTACTGCCA
GTTCATGGACATGCTCTTCCCCGGCTGTGTGCACTTGAGGAAAGTGAAGTTCCAGGCCAAACTAGAGCAT
GAATACATCCACAACTTCAAGGTGCTGCAAGCAGCTTTCAAGAAGATGGGTGTTGACAAAATCATTCCTG
TAGAGAAATTAGTGAAAGGAAAATTCCAAGATAATTTTGAGTTTATTCAGTGGTTTAAGAAATTCTTTGA
CGCAAACTATGATGGAAAGGATTACAACCCTCTGCTGGCGCGGCAGGGCCAGGACGTAGCGCCACCTCCT
AACCCAGGTGATCAGATCTTCAACAAATCCAAGAAACTCATTGGCACAGCAGTTCCACAGAGGACGTCCC
CCACAGGCCCAAAAAACATGCAGACCTCTGGCCGGCTGAGCAATGTGGCCCCCCCCTGCATTCTCCGGAA
GAATCCTCCATCAGCCCGAAATGGCGGCCATGAGACTGATGCCCAAATTCTTGAACTCAACCAACAGCTG
GTGGACTTGAAGCTGACAGTGGATGGGCTGGAGAAGGAACGTGACTTCTACTTCAGCAA
