[The description below was written by a language model from this plasmid's Addgene catalogue record.]
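Description:
mIFP-EB3-7 is a mammalian expression plasmid that produces human EB3 (the microtubule end-binding protein encoded by MAPRE3) fused to mIFP, a naturally monomeric infrared fluorescent protein. It is built on an mIFP backbone of about 4.75 kb without the insert. The fusion is driven by the CMV promoter, which gives strong constitutive expression in most transfected mammalian cell lines. The listed 3′ sequencing primer implies an SV40 polyadenylation signal downstream of the coding region. The plasmid is maintained in E. coli at high copy under kanamycin selection. It also carries a neomycin resistance marker, so stably transfected mammalian cells can be selected with G418. No feature table accompanies the record, so the origin of replication, the exact order of mIFP and EB3 in the fusion and the nature of any linker between them are not stated. The cloning method is recorded as unknown.

The construct serves as a localization marker. EB3 associates with the growing plus ends of microtubules, so the fusion is expected to label these ends and allow microtubule dynamics to be followed in live cells. The recorded excitation maximum is 683 nm and the emission maximum is 704 nm, which places the signal in the far-red to near-infrared range. This leaves the green and red channels free for other fluorescent proteins in multicolour imaging. Because mIFP is monomeric, it is well suited to tagging proteins whose localization could be disturbed by oligomerizing tags. The plasmid belongs to a set of fusions used to demonstrate mIFP as a protein label.
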