Addgene plasmid #56218: mIFP-EB3-7
Purpose: Localization: MT End Binding Protein, Excitation: 683, Emission: 704
Depositing lab: Michael Davidson. Depositing organization: Florida State University, Tallahassee. Publication: A naturally monomeric infrared fluorescent protein for protein labeling in vivo. Yu D, Baird MA, Allen JR, Howe ES, Klassen MP, Reade A, Makhijani K, Song Y, Liu S, Murthy Z, Zhang SQ, Weiner OD, Kornberg TB, Jan YN, Davidson MW, Shu X. Nat Methods. 2015 Aug;12(8):763-765. doi: 10.1038/nmeth.3447. Epub 2015 Jun 22. PubMed 26098020.
Backbone
  Vector backbone: mIFP
  Backbone size w/o insert (bp): 4750
  Vector type: Mammalian Expression
  Selectable markers: Neomycin (select with G418)
Growth in bacteria
  Bacterial resistance: Kanamycin, 50 μg/mL
  Growth temperature: 37°C
  Growth strain: DH5alpha
  Copy number: High Copy
Gene/Insert
  Gene/Insert name: EB3 (alt name: NM_012326.2)
  Species: H. sapiens (human)
  Entrez Gene: MAPRE3 (a.k.a. EB3, EBF3, EBF3-S, RP3)
  Promoter: CMV
  Tag / fusion protein: mIFP
  Cloning method: Unknown
  Sequencing primers: 5′ CMV-F; 3′ SV40pA-R
Terms and licenses: Academic/Nonprofit Terms; Industry Terms
Depositor comments: . Excitation = 683; Emission = 704
How to cite: mIFP-EB3-7 was a gift from Michael Davidson (Addgene plasmid # 56218 ; http://n2t.net/addgene:56218 ; RRID:Addgene_56218)
